Addgene plasmid #250919: pLX304-Lantern-HaloTag-NES
Purpose: Expresses Lantern in mammalian cytosol
Depositing lab: Peng Zou. Publication: Directed evolution of Lantern enables rapid RNA and protein proximity labeling. Fang Y, Ren Z, Zheng F, Wang R, Zhao S, Zhang Y, Wang W, Li C, Liu-Yang L, Lin C, Liu J, Zou P. Nat Chem Biol. 2026 Sep 7. doi: 10.1038/s41589-026-02313-y. PubMed 42706326.
Backbone
  Vector backbone: pLX304
  Backbone size w/o insert (bp): 7656
  Total vector size (bp): 8979
  Vector type: Mammalian Expression, Lentiviral
  Selectable markers: Blasticidin
Growth in bacteria
  Bacterial resistance: Ampicillin, 100 μg/mL
  Growth temperature: 37°C
  Growth strain: NEB Stable
  Copy number: Unknown
Gene/Insert
  Gene/Insert name: Lantern
  Species: Synthetic
  Insert size (bp): 1323
  Promoter: CMV
  Tag / fusion protein: V5 (N terminal on insert); HaloTag-NES (C terminal on insert)
  Cloning method: Gibson Cloning
  Sequencing primers: 5′ CGCAAATGGGCGGTAGGCGTG; 3′ GGAGGAGAAAATGAAAGCCA
Terms and licenses: Academic/Nonprofit Terms; Industry Terms: Not Available to Industry
Depositor comments: Please visit https://doi.org/10.21203/rs.3.rs-6890342/v1 for ResearchSquare preprint.
How to cite: pLX304-Lantern-HaloTag-NES was a gift from Peng Zou (Addgene plasmid # 250919 ; http://n2t.net/addgene:250919 ; RRID:Addgene_250919)
