[The description below was written by a language model from this plasmid's Addgene catalogue record and pLannotate feature annotations shown in this document.]
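Description:
pLX304-Lantern-HaloTag-NES is a third-generation-style, self-inactivating lentiviral expression plasmid built on the pLX304 backbone (8,979 bp in total) for expressing the engineered protein Lantern in the cytosol of mammalian cells. It is propagated in E. coli through a high-copy ColE1/pUC-type origin with ampicillin selection (AmpR), and it also carries an f1 origin and remnants of lac and T7/T3 cloning elements. The viral portion consists of an RSV promoter driving a truncated HIV-1 5' LTR, the Ψ packaging signal with a gag fragment, the RRE, a cPPT/CTS, a WPRE and a ΔU3 3' LTR. The genomic RNA can therefore be packaged when helper functions are supplied in trans, and the integrated provirus lacks LTR promoter activity. An SV40 poly(A) signal and SV40 origin lie downstream of the 3' LTR.

Two cassettes sit between the LTRs. A human PGK promoter drives blasticidin S deaminase, which allows selection of transduced cells with blasticidin. The CMV enhancer/promoter drives the synthetic Lantern fusion, which was inserted by Gibson assembly downstream of a residual Gateway attB1 site. The catalogue lists an N-terminal V5 tag, although the feature table does not annotate it. The automated annotation matches the Lantern coding region to SOPP2, a flavin-binding protein derived from Arabidopsis thaliana, suggesting that Lantern is related to this family. Lantern is fused at its C terminus to HaloTag, which covalently binds chloroalkane ligands, followed by the HIV Rev nuclear export signal that keeps the fusion in the cytoplasm. The WPRE enhances transcript expression. According to the associated publication title, Lantern was obtained by directed evolution for rapid RNA and protein proximity labeling, so this construct serves transient or stable cytosol-targeted labeling experiments.
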