Features (pLannotate 1.2.2; 31 found; start..end, strand, type, name):
     65..368     +  enhancer       CMV enhancer: human cytomegalovirus immediate early enhancer
    369..572     +  promoter       CMV promoter: human cytomegalovirus (CMV) immediate early promoter
    595..619     +  protein_bind   attB1: mutant version of attB; recombination site for the Gateway® BP reaction BP Clonase™
    688..1002    +  CDS            SOPP2: SOPP2 is a basic (constitutively fluorescent) cyan fluorescent protein published in 2017, derived from Arabidopsis thaliana. It requires the cofactor flavin for fluorescence.
   1020..1902    +  CDS            HaloTag® (fragment): modified bacterial dehalogenase that forms covalent bonds with chloroalkane derivatives
   1921..1947    +  CDS            NES: nuclear export signal from the HIV Rev protein (Fischer et al., 1995)
   1986..2574    +  misc_feature   WPRE: woodchuck hepatitis virus posttranscriptional regulatory element
   2625..2644    +  misc_feature   cPPT/CTS (fragment): central polypurine tract and central termination sequence of HIV-1
   2646..2879    +  LTR            3' LTR (ΔU3): self-inactivating 3' long terminal repeat (LTR) from HIV-1
   2957..3078    +  polyA_signal   SV40 poly(A) signal: SV40 polyadenylation signal
   3118..3253    +  rep_origin     SV40 ori: SV40 origin of replication
   3274..3292    -  promoter       T7 promoter: promoter for bacteriophage T7 RNA polymerase
   3300..3455    +  CDS            lacZα (fragment): LacZα fragment of β-galactosidase; lacZ fragment
   3460..3888    +  rep_origin     f1 ori (sequence partly withheld): f1 bacteriophage origin of replication; arrow indicates direction of (+) strand synthesis
   3941..4045    +  promoter       AmpR promoter: bla
   4046..4906    +  CDS            AmpR: β-lactamase; bla; confers resistance to ampicillin, carbenicillin, and related antibiotics
   5077..5665    +  rep_origin     ori: high-copy-number ColE1/pMB1/pBR322/pUC origin of replication
   5848..5940    +  CDS            lacI (fragment): lac repressor; lacI; The lac repressor binds to the lac operator to inhibit transcription in E. coli. This inhibition can be relieved by adding lactose or isopropyl-β-D-thiogalactopyranoside (IPTG).
   5953..5974    +  protein_bind   CAP binding site: CAP binding activates transcription in the presence of cAMP. E. coli catabolite activator protein
   5989..6019    +  promoter       lac promoter: promoter for the E. coli lac operon
   6027..6043    +  protein_bind   lac operator: The lac repressor binds to the lac operator to inhibit transcription in E. coli. This inhibition can be relieved by adding lactose or isopropyl-β-D-thiogalactopyranoside (IPTG). lac repressor encoded by lacI
   6088..6106    +  promoter       T3 promoter: promoter for bacteriophage T3 RNA polymerase
   6134..6360    +  promoter       RSV promoter: Rous sarcoma virus enhancer/promoter
   6361..6541    +  LTR            5' LTR (truncated): truncated 5' long terminal repeat (LTR) from HIV-1
   6588..6713    +  misc_feature   HIV-1 Ψ: packaging signal of human immunodeficiency virus type 1
   6697..7060    +  CDS            HIV-1 gag (fragment): gag protein from human immunodeficiency virus 1; gag
   7206..7439    +  misc_feature   RRE: The Rev response element (RRE) of HIV-1 allows for Rev-dependent mRNA export from the nucleus to the cytoplasm.
   7816..7842    +  CDS            Rev (fragment): human immunodeficiency virus 1 (HIV-1) Rev protein; rev; enhances nuclear export of unspliced and incompletely spliced viral mRNAs
   7843..8343    +  promoter       hPGK promoter: human phosphoglycerate kinase 1 promoter
   8355..8750    +  CDS            BSD: blasticidin S deaminase; Aspergillus terreus BSD; confers resistance to blasticidin
   8810..8927    +  misc_feature   cPPT/CTS: central polypurine tract and central termination sequence of HIV-1
>Addgene plasmid #250919 | pLX304-Lantern-HaloTag-NES | addgene full sequence | sequence record 498472 | Addgene NGS Result
CCCGGGGTTATTAATAGTAATCAATTACGGGGTCATTAGTTCATAGCCCATATATGGAGTTCCGCGTTAC
ATAACTTACGGTAAATGGCCCGCCTGGCTGACCGCCCAACGACCCCCGCCCATTGACGTCAATAATGACG
TATGTTCCCATAGTAACGCCAATAGGGACTTTCCATTGACGTCAATGGGTGGAGTATTTACGGTAAACTG
CCCACTTGGCAGTACATCAAGTGTATCATATGCCAAGTACGCCCCCTATTGACGTCAATGACGGTAAATG
GCCCGCCTGGCATTATGCCCAGTACATGACCTTATGGGACTTTCCTACTTGGCAGTACATCTACGTATTA
GTCATCGCTATTACCATGGTGATGCGGTTTTGGCAGTACATCAATGGGCGTGGATAGCGGTTTGACTCAC
GGGGATTTCCAAGTCTCCACCCCATTGACGTCAATGGGAGTTTGTTTTGGCACCAAAATCAACGGGACTT
TCCAAAATGTCGTAACAACTCCGCCCCATTGACGCAAATGGGCGGTAGGCGTGTACGGTGGGAGGTCTAT
ATAAGCAGAGCTCTCTGGCTAACTGTCGGGATCAACAAGTTTGTACAAAAAAGCAGGCTTCGAAGGATCC
GCCACCATGGGCAAGCCCATCCCCAACCCCCTGCTGGGCCTGGACAGCACCACCGGTGAAAAGGGCTTTG
TGATTACCGATCCGCGCCTGCCAGACAACCCGATCATTTTCGCGAGCGATGGCTTTCTGGAGTTAACCGA
ATATTCTCGTGAGGAAATTCTGGGTCGCAATGGCCGTTTCTTGCAGGGTCCGGAAACGGATCAAGCCACC
GTGCAGAAAATCCGCGATGCGATTCGTGACCAACGCGAAATCACCGTTCAGCTGATTAACTATACGAAAA
GCGGCAAGAAATTTAACAACTTACTGCATCTGCAACCGATGCGCGATCAGAAAGGCGAATTGCAATATTT
CATTGGTGTGGCCCTGGATGGCGGCTCAGGATCTGGTTCAATCGGTACTGGCTTTCCATTCGACCCCCAT
TATGTGGAAGTCCTGGGCGAGCGCATGCACTACGTCGATGTTGGTCCGCGCGATGGCACCCCTGTGCTGT
TCCTGCACGGTAACCCGACCTCCTCCTACGTGTGGCGCAACATCATCCCGCATGTTGCACCGACCCATCG
CTGCATTGCTCCAGACCTGATCGGTATGGGCAAATCCGACAAACCAGACCTGGGTTATTTCTTCGACGAC
CACGTCCGCTTCATGGATGCCTTCATCGAAGCCCTGGGTCTGGAAGAGGTCGTCCTGGTCATTCACGACT
GGGGCTCCGCTCTGGGTTTCCACTGGGCCAAGCGCAATCCAGAGCGCGTCAAAGGTATTGCATTTATGGA
GTTCATCCGCCCTATCCCGACCTGGGACGAATGGCCAGAATTTGCCCGCGAGACCTTCCAGGCCTTCCGC
ACCACCGACGTCGGCCGCAAGCTGATCATCGATCAGAACGTTTTTATCGAGGGTACGCTGCCGATGGGTG
TCGTCCGCCCGCTGACTGAAGTCGAGATGGACCATTACCGCGAGCCGTTCCTGAATCCTGTTGACCGCGA
GCCACTGTGGCGCTTCCCAAACGAGCTGCCAATCGCCGGTGAGCCAGCGAACATCGTCGCGCTGGTCGAA
GAATACATGGACTGGCTGCACCAGTCCCCTGTCCCGAAGCTGCTGTTCTGGGGCACCCCAGGCGTTCTGA
TCCCACCGGCCGAAGCCGCTCGCCTGGCCAAAAGCCTGCCTAACTGCAAGGCTGTGGACATCGGCCCGGG
TCTGAATCTGCTGCAAGAAGACAACCCGGACCTGATCGGCAGCGAGATCGCGCGCTGGCTGTCGACGCTC
GAGATTTCCGGCGAGCCAACCACTCTGCAGCTGCCACCCCTGGAGCGCCTGACCCTGGACTAGGCTAGCG
CTAACCGGTGGCGCGTTAAGTCGACAATCAACCTCTGGATTACAAAATTTGTGAAAGATTGACTGGTATT
CTTAACTATGTTGCTCCTTTTACGCTATGTGGATACGCTGCTTTAATGCCTTTGTATCATGCTATTGCTT
CCCGTATGGCTTTCATTTTCTCCTCCTTGTATAAATCCTGGTTGCTGTCTCTTTATGAGGAGTTGTGGCC
CGTTGTCAGGCAACGTGGCGTGGTGTGCACTGTGTTTGCTGACGCAACCCCCACTGGTTGGGGCATTGCC
ACCACCTGTCAGCTCCTTTCCGGGACTTTCGCTTTCCCCCTCCCTATTGCCACGGCGGAACTCATCGCCG
CCTGCCTTGCCCGCTGCTGGACAGGGGCTCGGCTGTTGGGCACTGACAATTCCGTGGTGTTGTCGGGGAA
ATCATCGTCCTTTCCTTGGCTGCTCGCCTGTGTTGCCACCTGGATTCTGCGCGGGACGTCCTTCTGCTAC
GTCCCTTCGGCCCTCAATCCAGCGGACCTTCCTTCCCGCGGCCTGCTGCCGGCTCTGCGGCCTCTTCCGC
GTCTTCGCCTTCGCCCTCAGACGAGTCGGATCTCCCTTTGGGCCGCCTCCCCGCGTCGACTTTAAGACCA
ATGACTTACAAGGCAGCTGTAGATCTTAGCCACTTTTTAAAAGAAAAGGGGGGACTGGAAGGGCTAATTC
ACTCCCAACGAAGACAAGATCTGCTTTTTGCTTGTACTGGGTCTCTCTGGTTAGACCAGATCTGAGCCTG
GGAGCTCTCTGGCTAACTAGGGAACCCACTGCTTAAGCCTCAATAAAGCTTGCCTTGAGTGCTTCAAGTA
GTGTGTGCCCGTCTGTTGTGTGACTCTGGTAACTAGAGATCCCTCAGACCCTTTTAGTCAGTGTGGAAAA
TCTCTAGCAGTACGTATAGTAGTTCATGTCATCTTATTATTCAGTATTTATAACTTGCAAAGAAATGAAT
ATCAGAGAGTGAGAGGAACTTGTTTATTGCAGCTTATAATGGTTACAAATAAAGCAATAGCATCACAAAT
TTCACAAATAAAGCATTTTTTTCACTGCATTCTAGTTGTGGTTTGTCCAAACTCATCAATGTATCTTATC
ATGTCTGGCTCTAGCTATCCCGCCCCTAACTCCGCCCATCCCGCCCCTAACTCCGCCCAGTTCCGCCCAT
TCTCCGCCCCATGGCTGACTAATTTTTTTTATTTATGCAGAGGCCGAGGCCGCCTCGGCCTCTGAGCTAT
TCCAGAAGTAGTGAGGAGGCTTTTTTGGAGGCCTAGGGACGTACCCAATTCGCCCTATAGTGAGTCGTAT
TACGCGCGCTCACTGGCCGTCGTTTTACAACGTCGTGACTGGGAAAACCCTGGCGTTACCCAACTTAATC
GCCTTGCAGCACATCCCCCTTTCGCCAGCTGGCGTAATAGCGAAGAGGCCCGCACCGATCGCCCTTCCCA
ACAGTTGCGCAGCCTGAATGGCGAATGGG
[124 nt withheld, positions 3460-3583]
C
[91 nt withheld, positions 3585-3675]
A
[49 nt withheld, positions 3677-3725]
CCTTTGACGTTGGAGTCCACGTTCTTT
[37 nt withheld, positions 3753-3789]
ACCCTATCTCGGTCTATTCTTTTGATTTATAAGGGATTTTGCCGATTTCGGCCTATTGGTTAAAAAATGA
GCTGATTTAACAAAAATTTAACGCGAATTTTAACAAAATATTAACGCTTACAATTTAGGTGGCACTTTTC
GGGGAAATGTGCGCGGAACCCCTATTTGTTTATTTTTCTAAATACATTCAAATATGTATCCGCTCATGAG
ACAATAACCCTGATAAATGCTTCAATAATATTGAAAAAGGAAGAGTATGAGTATTCAACATTTCCGTGTC
GCCCTTATTCCCTTTTTTGCGGCATTTTGCCTTCCTGTTTTTGCTCACCCAGAAACGCTGGTGAAAGTAA
AAGATGCTGAAGATCAGTTGGGTGCACGAGTGGGTTACATCGAACTGGATCTCAACAGCGGTAAGATCCT
TGAGAGTTTTCGCCCCGAAGAACGTTTTCCAATGATGAGCACTTTTAAAGTTCTGCTATGTGGCGCGGTA
TTATCCCGTATTGACGCCGGGCAAGAGCAACTCGGTCGCCGCATACACTATTCTCAGAATGACTTGGTTG
AGTACTCACCAGTCACAGAAAAGCATCTTACGGATGGCATGACAGTAAGAGAATTATGCAGTGCTGCCAT
AACCATGAGTGATAACACTGCGGCCAACTTACTTCTGACAACGATCGGAGGACCGAAGGAGCTAACCGCT
TTTTTGCACAACATGGGGGATCATGTAACTCGCCTTGATCGTTGGGAACCGGAGCTGAATGAAGCCATAC
CAAACGACGAGCGTGACACCACGATGCCTGTAGCAATGGCAACAACGTTGCGCAAACTATTAACTGGCGA
ACTACTTACTCTAGCTTCCCGGCAACAATTAATAGACTGGATGGAGGCGGATAAAGTTGCAGGACCACTT
CTGCGCTCGGCCCTTCCGGCTGGCTGGTTTATTGCTGATAAATCTGGAGCCGGTGAGCGTGGGTCTCGCG
GTATCATTGCAGCACTGGGGCCAGATGGTAAGCCCTCCCGTATCGTAGTTATCTACACGACGGGGAGTCA
GGCAACTATGGATGAACGAAATAGACAGATCGCTGAGATAGGTGCCTCACTGATTAAGCATTGGTAACTG
TCAGACCAAGTTTACTCATATATACTTTAGATTGATTTAAAACTTCATTTTTAATTTAAAAGGATCTAGG
TGAAGATCCTTTTTGATAATCTCATGACCAAAATCCCTTAACGTGAGTTTTCGTTCCACTGAGCGTCAGA
CCCCGTAGAAAAGATCAAAGGATCTTCTTGAGATCCTTTTTTTCTGCGCGTAATCTGCTGCTTGCAAACA
AAAAAACCACCGCTACCAGCGGTGGTTTGTTTGCCGGATCAAGAGCTACCAACTCTTTTTCCGAAGGTAA
CTGGCTTCAGCAGAGCGCAGATACCAAATACTGTTCTTCTAGTGTAGCCGTAGTTAGGCCACCACTTCAA
GAACTCTGTAGCACCGCCTACATACCTCGCTCTGCTAATCCTGTTACCAGTGGCTGCTGCCAGTGGCGAT
AAGTCGTGTCTTACCGGGTTGGACTCAAGACGATAGTTACCGGATAAGGCGCAGCGGTCGGGCTGAACGG
GGGGTTCGTGCACACAGCCCAGCTTGGAGCGAACGACCTACACCGAACTGAGATACCTACAGCGTGAGCT
ATGAGAAAGCGCCACGCTTCCCGAAGGGAGAAAGGCGGACAGGTATCCGGTAAGCGGCAGGGTCGGAACA
GGAGAGCGCACGAGGGAGCTTCCAGGGGGAAACGCCTGGTATCTTTATAGTCCTGTCGGGTTTCGCCACC
TCTGACTTGAGCGTCGATTTTTGTGATGCTCGTCAGGGGGGCGGAGCCTATGGAAAAACGCCAGCAACGC
GGCCTTTTTACGGTTCCTGGCCTTTTGCTGGCCTTTTGCTCACATGTTCTTTCCTGCGTTATCCCCTGAT
TCTGTGGATAACCGTATTACCGCCTTTGAGTGAGCTGATACCGCTCGCCGCAGCCGAACGACCGAGCGCA
GCGAGTCAGTGAGCGAGGAAGCGGAAGAGCGCCCAATACGCAAACCGCCTCTCCCCGCGCGTTGGCCGAT
TCATTAATGCAGCTGGCACGACAGGTTTCCCGACTGGAAAGCGGGCAGTGAGCGCAACGCAATTAATGTG
AGTTAGCTCACTCATTAGGCACCCCAGGCTTTACACTTTATGCTTCCGGCTCGTATGTTGTGTGGAATTG
TGAGCGGATAACAATTTCACACAGGAAACAGCTATGACCATGATTACGCCAAGCGCGCAATTAACCCTCA
CTAAAGGGAACAAAAGCTGGAGCTGCAAGCTTAATGTAGTCTTATGCAATACTCTTGTAGTCTTGCAACA
TGGTAACGATGAGTTAGCAACATGCCTTACAAGGAGAGAAAAAGCACCGTGCATGCCGATTGGTGGAAGT
AAGGTGGTACGATCGTGCCTTATTAGGAAGGCAACAGACGGGTCTGACATGGATTGGACGAACCACTGAA
TTGCCGCATTGCAGAGATATTGTATTTAAGTGCCTAGCTCGATACATAAACGGGTCTCTCTGGTTAGACC
AGATCTGAGCCTGGGAGCTCTCTGGCTAACTAGGGAACCCACTGCTTAAGCCTCAATAAAGCTTGCCTTG
AGTGCTTCAAGTAGTGTGTGCCCGTCTGTTGTGTGACTCTGGTAACTAGAGATCCCTCAGACCCTTTTAG
TCAGTGTGGAAAATCTCTAGCAGTGGCGCCCGAACAGGGACTTGAAAGCGAAAGGGAAACCAGAGGAGCT
CTCTCGACGCAGGACTCGGCTTGCTGAAGCGCGCACGGCAAGAGGCGAGGGGCGGCGACTGGTGAGTACG
CCAAAAATTTTGACTAGCGGAGGCTAGAAGGAGAGAGATGGGTGCGAGAGCGTCAGTATTAAGCGGGGGA
GAATTAGATCGCGATGGGAAAAAATTCGGTTAAGGCCAGGGGGAAAGAAAAAATATAAATTAAAACATAT
AGTATGGGCAAGCAGGGAGCTAGAACGATTCGCAGTTAATCCTGGCCTGTTAGAAACATCAGAAGGCTGT
AGACAAATACTGGGACAGCTACAACCATCCCTTCAGACAGGATCAGAAGAACTTAGATCATTATATAATA
CAGTAGCAACCCTCTATTGTGTGCATCAAAGGATAGAGATAAAAGACACCAAGGAAGCTTTAGACAAGAT
AGAGGAAGAGCAAAACAAAAGTAAGACCACCGCACAGCAAGCGGCCGCTGATCTTCAGACCTGGAGGAGG
AGATATGAGGGACAATTGGAGAAGTGAATTATATAAATATAAAGTAGTAAAAATTGAACCATTAGGAGTA
GCACCCACCAAGGCAAAGAGAAGAGTGGTGCAGAGAGAAAAAAGAGCAGTGGGAATAGGAGCTTTGTTCC
TTGGGTTCTTGGGAGCAGCAGGAAGCACTATGGGCGCAGCGTCAATGACGCTGACGGTACAGGCCAGACA
ATTATTGTCTGGTATAGTGCAGCAGCAGAACAATTTGCTGAGGGCTATTGAGGCGCAACAGCATCTGTTG
CAACTCACAGTCTGGGGCATCAAGCAGCTCCAGGCAAGAATCCTGGCTGTGGAAAGATACCTAAAGGATC
AACAGCTCCTGGGGATTTGGGGTTGCTCTGGAAAACTCATTTGCACCACTGCTGTGCCTTGGAATGCTAG
TTGGAGTAATAAATCTCTGGAACAGATTTGGAATCACACGACCTGGATGGAGTGGGACAGAGAAATTAAC
AATTACACAAGCTTAATACACTCCTTAATTGAAGAATCGCAAAACCAGCAAGAAAAGAATGAACAAGAAT
TATTGGAATTAGATAAATGGGCAAGTTTGTGGAATTGGTTTAACATAACAAATTGGCTGTGGTATATAAA
ATTATTCATAATGATAGTAGGAGGCTTGGTAGGTTTAAGAATAGTTTTTGCTGTACTTTCTATAGTGAAT
AGAGTTAGGCAGGGATATTCACCATTATCGTTTCAGACCCACCTCCCAACCCCGAGGGGACCCTTGCGCC
TTTTCCAAGGCAGCCCTGGGTTTGCGCAGGGACGCGGCTGCTCTGGGCGTGGTTCCGGGAAACGCAGCGG
CGCCGACCCTGGGTCTCGCACATTCTTCACGTCCGTTCGCAGCGTCACCCGGATCTTCGCCGCTACCCTT
GTGGGCCCCCCGGCGACGCTTCCTGCTCCGCCCCTAAGTCGGGAAGGTTCCTTGCGGTTCGCGGCGTGCC
GGACGTGACAAACGGAAGCCGCACGTCTCACTAGTACCCTCGCAGACGGACAGCGCCAGGGAGCAATGGC
AGCGCGCCGACCGCGATGGGCTGTGGCCAATAGCGGCTGCTCAGCAGGGCGCGCCGAGAGCAGCGGCCGG
GAAGGGGCGGTGCGGGAGGCGGGGTGTGGGGCGGTAGTGTGGGCCCTGTTCCTGCCCGCGCGGTGTTCCG
CATTCTGCAAGCCTCCGGAGCGCACGTCGGCAGTCGGCTCCCTCGTTGACCGAATCACCGACCTCTCTCC
CCAGGGGGTACCACCATGGCCAAGCCTTTGTCTCAAGAAGAATCCACCCTCATTGAAAGAGCAACGGCTA
CAATCAACAGCATCCCCATCTCTGAAGACTACAGCGTCGCCAGCGCAGCTCTCTCTAGCGACGGCCGCAT
CTTCACTGGTGTCAATGTATATCATTTTACTGGGGGACCTTGTGCAGAACTCGTGGTGCTGGGCACTGCT
GCTGCTGCGGCAGCTGGCAACCTGACTTGTATCGTCGCGATCGGAAATGAGAACAGGGGCATCTTGAGCC
CCTGCGGACGGTGCCGACAGGTGCTTCTCGATCTGCATCCTGGGATCAAAGCCATAGTGAAGGACAGTGA
TGGACAGCCGACGGCAGTTGGGATTCGTGAATTGCTGCCCTCTGGTTATGTGTGGGAGGGCCTGCAGCTG
CAGTAGTAAGAATTCTAGATCTTGAGACAAATGGCAGTATTCATCCACAATTTTAAAAGAAAAGGGGGGA
TTGGGGGGTACAGTGCAGGGGAAAGAATAGTAGACATAATAGCAACAGACATACAAACTAAAGAATTACA
AAAACAAATTACAAAAATTCAAAATTTTCGGGTTTATTACAGGGACAGCAGAGATCCACTTTGGCGCCGG
CTCGAGGGGG
